Addgene plasmid #55163: mCherry-WASH1-N-18
Purpose: Localization: Cytoskeleton, Excitation: 587, Emission: 610
Depositing lab: Michael Davidson. Depositing organization: Florida State University, Tallahassee.
Backbone
  Vector backbone: mCherry-N1
  Backbone size w/o insert (bp): 4750
  Vector type: Mammalian Expression
  Selectable markers: Neomycin (select with G418)
Growth in bacteria
  Bacterial resistance: Kanamycin, 50 μg/mL
  Growth temperature: 37°C
  Growth strain: DH5alpha
  Copy number: High Copy
Gene/Insert
  Gene/Insert name: WASH1 (alt names: WASH = WASH1; NM_026833.1)
  Species: M. musculus (mouse)
  Promoter: CMV
  Tag / fusion protein: mCherry (C terminal on backbone)
  Cloning method: Unknown
  Sequencing primers: 5′ CMV-F; 3′ SV40pA-R
Terms and licenses: Academic/Nonprofit Terms; Industry Terms: Not Available to Industry
Depositor comments: WASH = WASH1. Excitation = 587; Emission = 610
How to cite: mCherry-WASH1-N-18 was a gift from Michael Davidson (Addgene plasmid # 55163 ; http://n2t.net/addgene:55163 ; RRID:Addgene_55163)
