[The description below was written by a language model from this plasmid's Addgene catalogue record.]
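Description:
mCherry-WASH1-N-18 is a mammalian expression plasmid built on the mCherry-N1 backbone (about 4.75 kb without the insert). It produces mouse WASH1 (also called WASH) as a fusion to the red fluorescent protein mCherry. The record lists CMV as the promoter, which gives strong constitutive expression in most transfected mammalian cell lines. The mCherry tag comes from the backbone and sits at the C terminus of the fusion, so WASH1 is cloned upstream of and in frame with the fluorescent protein. The "N-18" in the name probably refers to this N1-type arrangement and an 18-residue linker between the two parts, but the record does not state this, and the cloning method is listed as unknown. The use of an SV40 polyA reverse sequencing primer suggests that an SV40 polyadenylation signal follows the fusion.

The plasmid is maintained at high copy number in E. coli under kanamycin selection. Its neomycin resistance marker allows G418 selection of stably transfected mammalian cells. No feature table accompanies the entry, so the origin of replication and other backbone elements are not documented.

The stated purpose is fluorescent labelling of the cytoskeleton. WASH1 is a WASP-family nucleation-promoting factor that activates Arp2/3-dependent actin polymerisation, so the fusion serves as a localisation marker for live- or fixed-cell imaging of WASH-associated actin structures. The recorded excitation and emission maxima of mCherry are 587 nm and 610 nm, which makes the construct suitable for the red channel and for multicolour experiments alongside green or cyan fluorescent protein fusions.
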