>Addgene plasmid #55163 | mCherry-WASH1-N-18 | depositor partial sequence | sequence record 85529 | insert sequence
ACGTCAGATCCGCTAGCGCCACCATGACACCGGTGAAGACCCAGTGCTCCTTGGCGGGCCAGCTTTATGC
AGTGCCCCTCATCCAGCCCGACCTGCGACGAGAGGAGGCAATCCAGCAAGTGGCAGATGCCCTGCAGTAC
CTACAGAACATCTCTGGAGACATCTTCAGCAGGATCTCCCGACGAGTAGAGCTGAGTCGGCGCCAGCTGC
AGGCCATTAGTGAGAGGGTCTCCTTGGCCCAGGCTAAGATAGAGAAGATCAAGGGCAGTAAGAAGGCCAT
CAAGGTCTTTTCTAGTGCCAAGTACCCAGCACCAGAGCACCTGCAGGAATACGGCTCCATCTTTACTGGC
GCCTTGGACCCTGGTCTGCAGAGAAGACCCCGTTACAGGATCCAGAGCAAGCACCGCCCACTGGATGAGC
GGGCTCTGCAGGAGAAGCTGAAATACTTTCCCGTGTGTGTGAACACCAAGTCGGAGCCTGAGGATGAAGC
TGAGGAGGGACTTGGGGGTCTTCCCAGCAACATCAGCTCCATCAGCTCCCTGCTGCTCTTCAACACCACA
GAGAATCTGTATAAGAAGTATGTTTTCCTGGACCCTCTGGCTGGTGCAGTAACAAAAACGCACACGATGC
TGGGCACAGAGGAGGAGAAATTGTTCGATGCCCCTCTGTCTATCAGCAAGAGAGAGCAGCTGGAGCGGCA
GGCTCCAGAAAACTACTTCTACGTGCCAGACCTGGGCCAGGTTCCTGAGATCGACGTGCCATCCTACCTA
CCCGATTTACCCGGCGTCGCAGACGACCTGATGTACAGTGCGGATTTGGGCCCTGGCATTGCCCCGTCTG
CTCCTGGTGCTATCCCAGAGTTGCCTGCCTTCCACACAGAGGTGGCAGAACCTCTCCAGCCAGAGCTAGA
GAATGAAGTACTGTTGGCAGCACCGCCCCCGCCTCCTCCCCCACCGCCGCCACCTCCCCCAGCTCCCACA
GCATTGGTCAGTACCCCACAGCCACCGATGTTCCCTGACATGGCAACTGCTGCTGGCCAGGTTGCCAGGG
AAGAAGACTCTAGCAGCAGCATGGCCCACACAGCCTCTGTTCAGGGAGCCCCTAAGGAGGTGGTTGACCC
CTCCAGTGGCCGGGCCACTCTGCTCGAGTCCATCCGCCAAGCTGGGGGCATTGGCAAGGCCAAGCTACGC
AGCGTGAAGGAGCGCAAACTGGAGAAGAAGAAACAGAAGGAGCAGGAGCAAGTGAGAGCCACGAGCCAAG
GTGGGGACTTGATGTCAGATCTCTTCAACAAACTTGTCATGAGGCGCAAAGGTATCTCTGGAAAGGGACC
TAGCACTGGAACCAGTGAGGGACCTGGAGGAGCCTTCTCTCGAATGTCAGACTCCATCCCACCGCTGCCA
CCCCCACAGCAGCCGGCAGGAGACGAGGATGAGGAGGACTGGGAGTCCAGCGGAATTCTGCAGTCGACGG
TACCGCGGGCCCGGGATCCACCGGTCGCCACCATGGTGAGCAAGGGCGAGGAGGATAACATGGCCATCAT
CAAGGAGTTCATGCGCTTCAAGGTGCACATGGAGGGCTCCGTGAACGGCCACGAGTTCGAGATCGAGGGC
GAGGGCGAGGGCCGCCCCTACGAGGGCACCCAGACCGCCAAGCTGAAGGTGACCAAGGGTGGCCCCCTGC
CCTTCGCCTGGGACATCCTGTCCCCTCAGTTCATGTACGGCTCCAAGGCCTACGTGAAGCACCCCGCCGA
CATCCCCGACTACTTGAAGCTGTCCTTCCCCGAGGGCTTCAAGTGGGAGCGCGTGATGAACTTCGAGGAC
GGCGGCGTGGTGACCGTGACCCAGGACTCCTCCCTGCAGGACGGCGAGTTCATCTACAAGGTGAAGCTGC
GCGGCACCAACTTCCCCTCCGACGGCCCCGTAATGCAGAAGAAGACCATGGGCTGGGAGGCCTCCTCCGA
GCGGATGTACCCCGAGGACGGCGCCCTGAAGGGCGAGATCAAGCAGAGGCTGAAGCTGAAGGACGGCGGC
CACTACGACGCTGAGGTCAAGACCACCTACAAGGCCAAGAAGCCCGTGCAGCTGCCCGGCGCCTACAACG
TCAACATCAAGTTGGACATCACCTCCCACAACGAGGACTACACCATCGTGGAACAGTACGAACGCGCCGA
GGGCCGCCACTCCACCGGCGGCATGGACGAGCTGTACAAGTAAAGCGGCCGCGACTCTAGATCATAATCA
GCCATACCACA
