>Addgene plasmid #55163 | mCherry-WASH1-N-18 | addgene partial sequence | sequence record 103617 | mCherry-R 5'-TTGGTCACCTTCAGCTTGG-3'
CCTCGATCTCGAACTCGTGGCCGTTCACGGAGCCCTCCATGTGCACCTTGAAGCGCATGAACTCCTTGAT
GATGGCCATGTTATCCTCCTCGCCCTTGCTCACCATGGTGGCGACCGGTGGATCCCGGGCCCGCGGTACC
GTCGACTGCAGAATTCCGCTGGACTCCCAGTCCTCCTCATCCTCGTCTCCTGCCGGCTGCTGTGGGGGTG
GCAGCGGTGGGATGGAGTCTGACATTCGAGAGAAGGCTCCTCCAGGTCCCTCACTGGTTCCAGTGCTAGG
TCCCTTTCCAGAGATACCTTTGCGCCTCATGACAAGTTTGTTGAAGAGATCTGACATCAAGTCCCCACCT
TGGCTCGTGGCTCTCACTTGCTCCTGCTCCTTCTGTTTCTTCTTCTCCAGTTTGCGCTCCTTCACGCTGC
GTAGCTTGGCCTTGCCAATGCCCCCAGCTTGGCGGATGGACTCGAGCAGAGTGGCCCGGCCACTGGAGGG
GTCAACCACCTCCTTAGGGGCTCCCTGAACAGAGGCTGTGTGGGCCATGCTGCTGCTAGAGTCTTCTTCC
CTGGCAACCTGGCCAGCAGCAGTTGCCATGTCAGGGAACATCGGTGGCTGTGGGGTACTGACCAATGCTG
TGGGAGCTGGGGGAGGTGGCGGCGGTGGGGGAGGAGGCGGGGGCGGTGCTGCCAACAGTACTTCATTCTC
TAGCTCTGGCTGGAGAGGTTCTGCCACCTCTGTGTGGAAGGCAGGCAACTCTGGGATAGCACCAGGAGCA
GACGGGGCAATGCCAGGGCCCAAATCCGCACTGTACATCAGGTCGTCTGCGACGCCGGGTAAATCGGGTA
GGTAGGATGGCACGTCGATCTCAGGAACCTGGC
